>Addgene plasmid #103835 | ptagBFP-TetR-NLS-VP16 | addgene full sequence | sequence record 201206 | Addgene NGS Result
ATCTTCTTGAGATCCTTTTTTTCTGCGCGTAATCTGCTGCTTGCAAACAAAAAAACCACCGCTACCAGCG
GTGGTTTGTTTGCCGGATCAAGAGCTACCAACTCTTTTTCCGAAGGTAACTGGCTTCAGCAGAGCGCAGA
TACCAAATACTGTTCTTCTAGTGTAGCCGTAGTTAGGCCACCACTTCAAGAACTCTGTAGCACCGCCTAC
ATACCTCGCTCTGCTAATCCTGTTACCAGTGGCTGCTGCCAGTGGCGATAAGTCGTGTCTTACCGGGTTG
GACTCAAGACGATAGTTACCGGATAAGGCGCAGCGGTCGGGCTGAACGGGGGGTTCGTGCACACAGCCCA
GCTTGGAGCGAACGACCTACACCGAACTGAGATACCTACAGCGTGAGCTATGAGAAAGCGCCACGCTTCC
CGAAGGGAGAAAGGCGGACAGGTATCCGGTAAGCGGCAGGGTCGGAACAGGAGAGCGCACGAGGGAGCTT
CCAGGGGGAAACGCCTGGTATCTTTATAGTCCTGTCGGGTTTCGCCACCTCTGACTTGAGCGTCGATTTT
TGTGATGCTCGTCAGGGGGGCGGAGCCTATGGAAAAACGCCAGCAACGCGGCCTTTTTACGGTTCCTGGC
CTTTTGCTGGCCTTTTGCTCACATGTTCTTTCCTGCGTTATCCCCTGATTCTGTGGATAACCGTATTACC
GCCATGCATTAGTTATTACTGTGGAATGTGTGTCAGTTAGGGTGTGGAAAGTCCCCAGGCTCCCCAGCAG
GCAGAAGTATGCAAAGCATGCATCTCAATTAGTCAGCAACCAGGTGTGGAAAGTCCCCAGGCTCCCCAGC
AGGCAGAAGTATGCAAAGCATGCATCTCAATTAGTCAGCAACCATAGTCCCGCCCCTAACTCCGCCCATC
CCGCCCCTAACTCCGCCCAGTTCCGCCCATTCTCCGCCCCATGGCTGACTAATTTTTTTTATTTATGCAG
AGGCCGAGGCCGCCTCGGCCTCTGAGCTATTCCAGAAGTAGTGAGGAGGCTTTTTTGGAGGCCTAGGCTT
TTGCAAAAAGCTAGCGCTACCGGGGCCGCTCTAGCGCTACCGGTCGCCACCATGAGCGAGCTGATTAAGG
AGAACATGCACATGAAGCTGTACATGGAGGGCACCGTGGACAACCATCACTTCAAGTGCACATCCGAGGG
CGAAGGCAAGCCCTACGAGGGCACCCAGACCATGAGAATCAAGGTGGTCGAGGGCGGCCCTCTCCCCTTC
GCCTTCGACATCCTGGCTACTAGCTTCCTCTACGGCAGCAAGACCTTCATCAACCACACCCAGGGCATCC
CCGACTTCTTCAAGCAGTCCTTCCCTGAGGGCTTCACATGGGAGAGAGTCACCACATACGAAGACGGGGG
CGTGCTGACCGCTACCCAGGACACCAGCCTCCAGGACGGCTGCCTCATCTACAACGTCAAGATCAGAGGG
GTGAACTTCACATCCAACGGCCCTGTGATGCAGAAGAAAACACTCGGCTGGGAGGCCTTCACCGAGACGC
TGTACCCCGCTGACGGCGGCCTGGAAGGCAGAAACGACATGGCCCTGAAGCTCGTGGGCGGGAGCCATCT
GATCGCAAACATCAAGACCACATATAGATCCAAGAAACCCGCTAAGAACCTCAAGATGCCTGGCGTCTAC
TATGTGGACTACAGACTGGAAAGAATCAAGGAGGCCAACAACGAGACCTACGTCGAGCAGCACGAGGTGG
CAGTGGCCAGATACTGCGACCTCCCTAGCAAACTGGGGCACAAGCTTAATTCCGGAATGGTGTCTAGATT
AGATAAAAGTAAAGTGATTAACAGCGCATTAGAGCTGCTTAATGAGGTCGGAATCGAAGGTTTAACAACC
CGTAAACTCGCCCAGAAGCTAGGTGTAGAGCAGCCTACATTGTATTGGCATGTAAAAAATAAGCGGGCTT
TGCTCGACGCCTTAGCCATTGAGATGTTAGATAGGCACCATACTCACTTTTGCCCTTTAGAAGGGGAAAG
CTGGCAAGATTTTTTACGTAATAACGCTAAAAGTTTTAGATGTGCTTTACTAAGTCATCGCGATGGAGCA
AAAGTACATTTAGGTACACGGCCTACAGAAAAACAGTATGAAACTCTCGAAAATCAATTAGCCTTTTTAT
GCCAACAAGGTTTTTCACTAGAGAATGCATTATATGCACTCAGCGCTGTGGGGCATTTTACTTTAGGTTG
CGTATTGGAAGATCAAGAGCATCAAGTCGCTAAAGAAGAAAGGGAAACACCTACTACTGATAGTATGCCG
CCATTATTACGACAAGCTATCGAATTATTTGATCACCAAGGTGCAGAGCCAGCCTTCTTATTCGGCCTTG
AATTGATCATATGCGGATTAGAAAAACAACTTAAATGTGAAAGTGGGTCTGACCGTCGACTGGGTACCCC
TCCTAAGAAGAAGAGGAAGGTTGCCCCCACCATGGATAAAAAGAAGAGAAAGGCCCCCCCGACCGATGTC
AGCCTGGGGGACGAGCTCCACTTAGACGGCGAGGACGTGGCGATGGCGCATGCCGACGCGCTAGACGATT
TCGATCTGGACATGTTGGGGGACGGGGATTCCCCGGGTCCGGGATTTACCCCCCACGACTCCGCCCCCTA
CGGCGCTCTGGATATGGCCGACTTCGAGTTTGAGCAGATGTTTACCGATGCCCCTCTAGACGGGGGGATC
CACCGGATCTAGATAACTGATCATAATCAGCCATACCACATTTGTAGAGGTTTTACTTGCTTTAAAAAAC
CTCCCACACCTCCCCCTGAACCTGAAACATAAAATGAATGCAATTGTTGTTGTTAACTTGTTTATTGCAG
CTTATAATGGTTACAAATAAAGCAATAGCATCACAAATTTCACAAATAAAGCATTTTTTTCACTGCATTC
TAGTTGTGGTTTGTCCAAACTCATCAATGTATCTTAAGGCGTAAATTGTAAGCGTTAATATTTTGTTAAA
ATTCGCGTTAAATTTTTGTTAAATCAGCTCATTTTTTAACCAATAGGCCGAAATCGGCAAAATCCCTTAT
AAATCAAAAGAATAGACCGAGATAGGGT
[37 nt withheld, positions 3109-3145]
AAAGAACGTGGACTCCAACGTCAAAGG
[49 nt withheld, positions 3173-3221]
T
[91 nt withheld, positions 3223-3313]
G
[124 nt withheld, positions 3315-3438]
CAGGTGGCACTTTTCGGGGAAATGTGCGCGGAACCCCTATTTGTTTATTTTTCTAAATACATTCAAATAT
GTATCCGCTCATGAGACAATAACCCTGATAAATGCTTCAATAATATTGAAAAAGGAAGAGTCCTGAGGCG
GAAAGAACCAGCTGTGGAATGTGTGTCAGTTAGGGTGTGGAAAGTCCCCAGGCTCCCCAGCAGGCAGAAG
TATGCAAAGCATGCATCTCAATTAGTCAGCAACCAGGTGTGGAAAGTCCCCAGGCTCCCCAGCAGGCAGA
AGTATGCAAAGCATGCATCTCAATTAGTCAGCAACCATAGTCCCGCCCCTAACTCCGCCCATCCCGCCCC
TAACTCCGCCCAGTTCCGCCCATTCTCCGCCCCATGGCTGACTAATTTTTTTTATTTATGCAGAGGCCGA
GGCCGCCTCGGCCTCTGAGCTATTCCAGAAGTAGTGAGGAGGCTTTTTTGGAGGCCTAGGCTTTTGCAAA
GATCGATCAAGAGACAGGATGAGGATCGTTTCGCATGATTGAACAAGATGGATTGCACGCAGGTTCTCCG
GCCGCTTGGGTGGAGAGGCTATTCGGCTATGACTGGGCACAACAGACAATCGGCTGCTCTGATGCCGCCG
TGTTCCGGCTGTCAGCGCAGGGGCGCCCGGTTCTTTTTGTCAAGACCGACCTGTCCGGTGCCCTGAATGA
ACTGCAAGACGAGGCAGCGCGGCTATCGTGGCTGGCCACGACGGGCGTTCCTTGCGCAGCTGTGCTCGAC
GTTGTCACTGAAGCGGGAAGGGACTGGCTGCTATTGGGCGAAGTGCCGGGGCAGGATCTCCTGTCATCTC
ACCTTGCTCCTGCCGAGAAAGTATCCATCATGGCTGATGCAATGCGGCGGCTGCATACGCTTGATCCGGC
TACCTGCCCATTCGACCACCAAGCGAAACATCGCATCGAGCGAGCACGTACTCGGATGGAAGCCGGTCTT
GTCGATCAGGATGATCTGGACGAAGAGCATCAGGGGCTCGCGCCAGCCGAACTGTTCGCCAGGCTCAAGG
CGAGCATGCCCGACGGCGAGGATCTCGTCGTGACCCATGGCGATGCCTGCTTGCCGAATATCATGGTGGA
AAATGGCCGCTTTTCTGGATTCATCGACTGTGGCCGGCTGGGTGTGGCGGACCGCTATCAGGACATAGCG
TTGGCTACCCGTGATATTGCTGAAGAGCTTGGCGGCGAATGGGCTGACCGCTTCCTCGTGCTTTACGGTA
TCGCCGCTCCCGATTCGCAGCGCATCGCCTTCTATCGCCTTCTTGACGAGTTCTTCTGAGCGGGACTCTG
GGGTTCGAAATGACCGACCAAGCGACGCCCAACCTGCCATCACGAGATTTCGATTCCACCGCCGCCTTCT
ATGAAAGGTTGGGCTTCGGAATCGTTTTCCGGGACGCCGGCTGGATGATCCTCCAGCGCGGGGATCTCAT
GCTGGAGTTCTTCGCCCACCCTAGGGGGAGGCTAACTGAAACACGGAAGGAGACAATACCGGAAGGAACC
CGCGCTATGACGGCAATAAAAAGACAGAATAAAACGCACGGTGTTGGGTCGTTTGTTCATAAACGCGGGG
TTCGGTCCCAGGGCTGGCACTCTGTCGATACCCCACCGAGACCCCATTGGGGCCAATACGCCCGCGTTTC
TTCCTTTTCCCCACCCCACCCCCCAAGTTCGGGTGAAGGCCCAGGGCTCGCAGCCAACGTCGGGGCGGCA
GGCCCTGCCATAGCCTCAGGTTACTCATATATACTTTAGATTGATTTAAAACTTCATTTTTAATTTAAAA
GGATCTAGGTGAAGATCCTTTTTGATAATCTCATGACCAAAATCCCTTAACGTGAGTTTTCGTTCCACTG
AGCGTCAGACCCCGTAGAAAAGATCAAAGG
Features (pLannotate 1.2.2; 14 found; start..end, strand, type, name):
      7..595     +  rep_origin     ori: high-copy-number ColE1/pMB1/pBR322/pUC origin of replication
    728..1057    +  promoter       SV40 promoter: SV40 enhancer and early promoter
   1102..1800    +  CDS            TagBFP: TagBFP is a basic (constitutively fluorescent) blue fluorescent protein published in 2008, derived from Entacmaea quadricolor. It is reported to be a very rapidly-maturing monomer with very low acid sensitivity.
   1811..2430    +  CDS            TetR (fragment): tetracycline repressor TetR; tetR from transposon Tn10; TetR binds to the tetracycline operator tetO to inhibit transcription. This inhibition can be relieved by adding tetracycline or doxycycline.
   2503..2713    +  CDS            VP16 AD (fragment): transcriptional activation domain of herpes simplex virus protein VP16 (Triezenberg et al., 1988; Cousens et al., 1989); UL48
   2748..2832    +  CDS            large T antigen (fragment): large T antigen from SV40 (simian virus 40)
   2855..2976    +  polyA_signal   SV40 poly(A) signal: SV40 polyadenylation signal
   3010..3438    -  rep_origin     f1 ori (sequence partly withheld): f1 bacteriophage origin of replication; arrow indicates direction of (+) strand synthesis
   3465..3569    +  promoter       AmpR promoter: bla
   3571..3928    +  promoter       SV40 promoter: SV40 enhancer and early promoter
   3963..4757    +  CDS            NeoR/KanR: aminoglycoside phosphotransferase from Tn5; aph(3')-II (or nptII); confers resistance to neomycin, kanamycin, and G418 (Geneticin®)
   4778..4930    +  CDS            ble (fragment): BLE_KLEPN - Experimental evidence at protein level: Swiss-Prot protein existence level 1. Binding protein with a strong affinity to the bleomycin family of antibiotics. Binds to CL990; an antimitotic-antibiotic compound. From Klebsiella pneumoniae.
   4989..5036    +  polyA_signal   HSV TK poly(A) signal: herpes simplex virus thymidine kinase polyadenylation signal (Cole and Stacy, 1985)
   5127..5143    -  polyA_signal   bGH poly(A) signal (fragment): bovine growth hormone polyadenylation signal
