[The description below was written by a language model from this plasmid's Addgene catalogue record and pLannotate feature annotations shown in this document.]
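Description:
ptagBFP-TetR-NLS-VP16 is a mammalian expression plasmid built on the Clontech pEGFP-C1 backbone, in which the depositor replaced the original CMV promoter with an SV40-derived promoter (recorded as "SV2") and swapped EGFP for the blue fluorescent protein TagBFP. It replicates in E. coli from a high-copy ColE1/pUC-type origin and also carries an f1 phage origin. A single Tn5 NeoR/KanR cassette, preceded by both a bacterial bla-type promoter and an SV40 early promoter and terminated by the HSV TK polyadenylation signal, provides kanamycin selection in bacteria and G418 selection in mammalian cells. The short ble and bGH poly(A) matches in the annotation are fragments near this cassette and do not appear to represent functional elements.

The payload is a roughly 1.6 kb fusion open reading frame cloned between AgeI and BamHI. The annotated SV40 enhancer/early promoter drives TagBFP, followed in frame by the Tn10 tetracycline repressor TetR and the transactivation domain of herpes simplex virus VP16 (UL48), with an SV40 poly(A) signal downstream. The nuclear localisation signal named in the construct is not separately annotated; it presumably lies in the unannotated gap between TetR and VP16. The short SV40 large T antigen fragment lies after VP16, just upstream of the poly(A) signal, and its role is unclear from the record.

TetR tethers the fusion to tetO operator sequences, VP16 recruits the transcription machinery, and TagBFP allows the protein to be seen by fluorescence microscopy. According to the record, the construct serves as a transcription activator that is constitutively recruited to tetO arrays, in the context of a study of light-controlled transcription observed in living cells.
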