Addgene plasmid #103835: ptagBFP-TetR-NLS-VP16
Purpose: Transcription activator (transactivation domain of viral VP16 protein) that is constitutively recruited tetO arrays
Depositing lab: Karsten Rippe. Depositing organization: Deutsches Krebsforschungszentrum (DKFZ). Publication: Real-time observation of light-controlled transcription in living cells. Rademacher A, Erdel F, Trojanowski J, Schumacher S, Rippe K. J Cell Sci. 2017 Dec 15;130(24):4213-4224. doi: 10.1242/jcs.205534. Epub 2017 Nov 9. PubMed 29122982.
Backbone
  Vector backbone: pEGFP-C1
  Backbone manufacturer: Clontech
  Vector type: Mammalian Expression
  Selectable markers: Neomycin (select with G418)
Growth in bacteria
  Bacterial resistance: Kanamycin, 50 μg/mL
  Growth temperature: 37°C
  Growth strain: DH5alpha
  Copy number: High Copy
Gene/Insert
  Gene/Insert name: tagBFP-TetR-NLS-VP16 (alt name: transactivation domain of UL48 (VP16))
  Insert size (bp): 1637
  Entrez Gene: tetR (a.k.a. TC1_0054)
  Promoter: SV2
  Cloning method: Restriction Enzyme; 5′ cloning site AgeI (not destroyed); 3′ cloning site BamHI (not destroyed)
Terms and licenses: Academic/Nonprofit Terms; Industry Terms: Not Available to Industry
Depositor comments: replaced CMV promoter by SV2 promoter and EGFP by tagBFP
How to cite: ptagBFP-TetR-NLS-VP16 was a gift from Karsten Rippe (Addgene plasmid # 103835 ; http://n2t.net/addgene:103835 ; RRID:Addgene_103835)
