>Addgene plasmid #103835 | ptagBFP-TetR-NLS-VP16 | depositor partial sequence | sequence record 196762 | partial backbone - insert - partial backbone
ACCGGGTTGGACTCAAGACGATAGTTACCGGATAAGGCGCAGCGGTCGGGCTGAACGGGGGGTTCGTGCA
CACAGCCCAGCTTGGAGCGAACGACCTACACCGAACTGAGATACCTACAGCGTGAGCTATGAGAAAGCGC
CACGCTTCCCGAAGGGAGAAAGGCGGACAGGTATCCGGTAAGCGGCAGGGTCGGAACAGGAGAGCGCACG
AGGGAGCTTCCAGGGGGAAACGCCTGGTATCTTTATAGTCCTGTCGGGTTTCGCCACCTCTGACTTGAGC
GTCGATTTTTGTGATGCTCGTCAGGGGGGCGGAGCCTATGGAAAAACGCCAGCAACGCGGCCTTTTTACG
GTTCCTGGCCTTTTGCTGGCCTTTTGCTCACATGTTCTTTCCTGCGTTATCCCCTGATTCTGTGGATAAC
CGTATTACCGCCATGCATTAGTTATTACTGTGGAATGTGTGTCAGTTAGGGTGTGGAAAGTCCCCAGGCT
CCCCAGCAGGCAGAAGTATGCAAAGCATGCATCTCAATTAGTCAGCAACCAGGTGTGGAAAGTCCCCAGG
CTCCCCAGCAGGCAGAAGTATGCAAAGCATGCATCTCAATTAGTCAGCAACCATAGTCCCGCCCCTAACT
CCGCCCATCCCGCCCCTAACTCCGCCCAGTTCCGCCCATTCTCCGCCCCATGGCTGACTAATTTTTTTTA
TTTATGCAGAGGCCGAGGCCGCCTCGGCCTCTGAGCTATTCCAGAAGTAGTGAGGAGGCTTTTTTGGAGG
CCTAGGCTTTTGCAAAAAGCTAGCGCTACCGGGGCCGCTCTAGCGCTACCGGTCGCCACCATGAGCGAGC
TGATTAAGGAGAACATGCACATGAAGCTGTACATGGAGGGCACCGTGGACAACCATCACTTCAAGTGCAC
ATCCGAGGGCGAAGGCAAGCCCTACGAGGGCACCCAGACCATGAGAATCAAGGTGGTCGAGGGCGGCCCT
CTCCCCTTCGCCTTCGACATCCTGGCTACTAGCTTCCTCTACGGCAGCAAGACCTTCATCAACCACACCC
AGGGCATCCCCGACTTCTTCAAGCAGTCCTTCCCTGAGGGCTTCACATGGGAGAGAGTCACCACATACGA
AGACGGGGGCGTGCTGACCGCTACCCAGGACACCAGCCTCCAGGACGGCTGCCTCATCTACAACGTCAAG
ATCAGAGGGGTGAACTTCACATCCAACGGCCCTGTGATGCAGAAGAAAACACTCGGCTGGGAGGCCTTCA
CCGAGACGCTGTACCCCGCTGACGGCGGCCTGGAAGGCAGAAACGACATGGCCCTGAAGCTCGTGGGCGG
GAGCCATCTGATCGCAAACATCAAGACCACATATAGATCCAAGAAACCCGCTAAGAACCTCAAGATGCCT
GGCGTCTACTATGTGGACTACAGACTGGAAAGAATCAAGGAGGCCAACAACGAGACCTACGTCGAGCAGC
ACGAGGTGGCAGTGGCCAGATACTGCGACCTCCCTAGCAAACTGGGGCACAAGCTTAATTCCGGAATGGT
GTCTAGATTAGATAAAAGTAAAGTGATTAACAGCGCATTAGAGCTGCTTAATGAGGTCGGAATCGAAGGT
TTAACAACCCGTAAACTCGCCCAGAAGCTAGGTGTAGAGCAGCCTACATTGTATTGGCATGTAAAAAATA
AGCGGGCTTTGCTCGACGCCTTAGCCATTGAGATGTTAGATAGGCACCATACTCACTTTTGCCCTTTAGA
AGGGGAAAGCTGGCAAGATTTTTTACGTAATAACGCTAAAAGTTTTAGATGTGCTTTACTAAGTCATCGC
GATGGAGCAAAAGTACATTTAGGTACACGGCCTACAGAAAAACAGTATGAAACTCTCGAAAATCAATTAG
CCTTTTTATGCCAACAAGGTTTTTCACTAGAGAATGCATTATATGCACTCAGCGCTGTGGGGCATTTTAC
TTTAGGTTGCGTATTGGAAGATCAAGAGCATCAAGTCGCTAAAGAAGAAAGGGAAACACCTACTACTGAT
AGTATGCCGCCATTATTACGACAAGCTATCGAATTATTTGATCACCAAGGTGCAGAGCCAGCCTTCTTAT
TCGGCCTTGAATTGATCATATGCGGATTAGAAAAACAACTTAAATGTGAAAGTGGGTCTGACCGTCGACT
GGGTACCCCTCCTAAGAAGAAGAGGAAGGTTGCCCCCACCATGGATAAAAAGAAGAGAAAGGCCCCCCCG
ACCGATGTCAGCCTGGGGGACGAGCTCCACTTAGACGGCGAGGACGTGGCGATGGCGCATGCCGACGCGC
TAGACGATTTCGATCTGGACATGTTGGGGGACGGGGATTCCCCGGGTCCGGGATTTACCCCCCACGACTC
CGCCCCCTACGGCGCTCTGGATATGGCCGACTTCGAGTTTGAGCAGATGTTTACCGATGCCCCTCTAGAC
GGGGGGATCCACCGGATCTAGATAACTGATCATAATCAGCCATACCACATTTGTAGAGGTTTTACTTGCT
TTAAAAAACCTCCCACACCTCCCCCTGAACCTGAAACATAAAATGAATGCAATTGTTGTTGTTAACTTGT
TTATTGCAGCTTATAATGGTTACAAATAAAGCAATAGCATCACAAATTTCACAAATAAAGCATTTTTTTC
ACTGCATTCTAGTTGTGGTTTGTCCAAACTCATCAATGTATCTTAAGGCGTAAATTGTAAGCGTTAATAT
TTTGTTAAAATTCGCGTTAAATTTTTGTTAAATCAGCTCATTTTTTAACCAATAGGCCGAAATCGGCAAA
ATCCCTTATAAATCAAAAGAATAGACCGAGATAGGGT
[37 nt withheld, positions 2838-2874]
AAAGAACGTGGACTCCAACGTCAAAGG
[49 nt withheld, positions 2902-2950]
TAATCAAGTTTTTTGGGGTCGAGGTGCCGT
[61 nt withheld, positions 2981-3041]
G
[124 nt withheld, positions 3043-3166]
CAGGTGGCACTTTT
