>Addgene plasmid #103835 | ptagBFP-TetR-NLS-VP16 | depositor partial sequence | sequence record 196763 | tagBFP
ATGAGCGAGCTGATTAAGGAGAACATGCACATGAAGCTGTACATGGAGGGCACCGTGGACAACCATCACT
TCAAGTGCACATCCGAGGGCGAAGGCAAGCCCTACGAGGGCACCCAGACCATGAGAATCAAGGTGGTCGA
GGGCGGCCCTCTCCCCTTCGCCTTCGACATCCTGGCTACTAGCTTCCTCTACGGCAGCAAGACCTTCATC
AACCACACCCAGGGCATCCCCGACTTCTTCAAGCAGTCCTTCCCTGAGGGCTTCACATGGGAGAGAGTCA
CCACATACGAAGACGGGGGCGTGCTGACCGCTACCCAGGACACCAGCCTCCAGGACGGCTGCCTCATCTA
CAACGTCAAGATCAGAGGGGTGAACTTCACATCCAACGGCCCTGTGATGCAGAAGAAAACACTCGGCTGG
GAGGCCTTCACCGAGACGCTGTACCCCGCTGACGGCGGCCTGGAAGGCAGAAACGACATGGCCCTGAAGC
TCGTGGGCGGGAGCCATCTGATCGCAAACATCAAGACCACATATAGATCCAAGAAACCCGCTAAGAACCT
CAAGATGCCTGGCGTCTACTATGTGGACTACAGACTGGAAAGAATCAAGGAGGCCAACAACGAGACCTAC
GTCGAGCAGCACGAGGTGGCAGTGGCCAGATACTGCGACCTCCCTAGCAAACTGGGGCACAAGCTTAAT
